>Addgene plasmid #57544 | mGeos2-VEL-Clathrin-15 | addgene full sequence | sequence record 218573 | Addgene NGS Result
CATGTTCTTTCCTGCGTTATCCCCTGATTCTGTGGATAACCGTATTACCGCCATGCATTAGTTATTAATA
GTAATCAATTACGGGGTCATTAGTTCATAGCCCATATATGGAGTTCCGCGTTACATAACTTACGGTAAAT
GGCCCGCCTGGCTGACCGCCCAACGACCCCCGCCCATTGACGTCAATAATGACGTATGTTCCCATAGTAA
CGCCAATAGGGACTTTCCATTGACGTCAATGGGTGGAGTATTTACGGTAAACTGCCCACTTGGCAGTACA
TCAAGTGTATCATATGCCAAGTACGCCCCCTATTGACGTCAATGACGGTAAATGGCCCGCCTGGCATTAT
GCCCAGTACATGACCTTATGGGACTTTCCTACTTGGCAGTACATCTACGTATTAGTCATCGCTATTACCA
TGGTGATGCGGTTTTGGCAGTACATCAATGGGCGTGGATAGCGGTTTGACTCACGGGGATTTCCAAGTCT
CCACCCCATTGACGTCAATGGGAGTTTGTTTTGGCACCAAAATCAACGGGACTTTCCAAAATGTCGTAAC
AACTCCGCCCCATTGACGCAAATGGGCGGTAGGCGTGTACGGTGGGAGGTCTATATAAGCAGAGCTGGTT
TAGTGAACCGTCAGATCCGCTAGCGCTACCGGTCGCCACCATGAGTGCGATTAAGCCAGACATGAAGATC
AAACTCCGTATGGAAGGCAACGTAAACGGGCACCACTTTGTGATCGACGGAGATGGTACAGGCAAGCCTT
TTGAGGGAAAACAGAGTATGGATCTTGAAGTCAAAGAGGGCGGACCTCTGCCTTTTGCCTTTGATATCCT
GACCACTGCATTCCTGTACGGCAACAGGGTATTCGCCAAATATCCAGACAACATACAAGACTATTTTAAG
CAGTCGTTTCCTAAGGGGTATTCGTGGGAACGAAGCTTGACTTTCGAAGACGGGGGCATTTGCAACGCCA
GAAACGACATAACAATGGAAGGGGACACTTTCTATAATAAAGTTCGATTTTATGGTACCAACTTTCCCGC
CAATGGTCCAGTTATGCAGAAGAAGACGCTGAAATGGGAGCCCTCCACTGAGAAAATGTATGTGCGTGAT
GGAGTGCTGACGGGTGATGTAGAGATGGCTTTGTTGCTTGAAGGAAATGCCCATTACCGATGTGACTTCA
GAACTACTTACAAAGCTAAGGAGAAGGGTGTCAAGTTACCAGGCGCCCACTTTGTGGACCACTGCATTGA
GATTTTAAGCCATGACAAAGATTACAACAAGGTTAAGCTGTATGAGCATGCTGTTGCTCATTCTGGATTG
CCTGACAATGCCAGACGATCCGGACTCAGATCTCGAGCTCAAGCTTCGAATTCTGCAGTCGACATGGCTG
ATGACTTTGGCTTCTTCTCGTCGTCGGAGAGTGGTGCCCCGGAGGCGGCGGAGGAGGACCCGGCGGCCGC
CTTCCTGGCCCAGCAGGAGAGCGAGATTGCAGGCATAGAGAACGACGAGGGCTTCGGGGCACCTGCCGGC
AGCCATGCGGCCCCCGCACAGCCGGGCCCCACGAGTGGGGCTGGTTCTGAGGACATGGGGACCACAGTCA
ATGGAGATGTGTTTCAGGAGGCCAACGGTCCTGCTGATGGCTACGCAGCCATTGCCCAGGCTGACAGGCT
GACCCAGGAGCCTGAGAGCATCCGCAAGTGGCGAGAGGAGCAGAGGAAACGGCTGCAAGAGCTGGATGCT
GCATCTAAGGTCACGGAACAGGAATGGCGGGAGAAGGCCAAGAAGGACCTGGAGGAGTGGAACCAGCGCC
AGAGTGAACAAGTAGAGAAGAACAAGATCAACAACCGGGCATCCGAGGAGGCTTTCGTGAAGGAATCCAA
GGAGGAGACCCCAGGCACAGAGTGGGAGAAGGTGGCCCAGCTATGTGACTTCAACCCCAAGAGCAGCAAG
CAGTGCAAAGATGTGTCCCGCCTGCGCTCGGTGCTCATGTCCCTGAAGCAGACGCCACTGTCCCGCTAGG
GATCCACCGGATCTAGATAACTGATCATAATCAGCCATACCACATTTGTAGAGGTTTTACTTGCTTTAAA
AAACCTCCCACACCTCCCCCTGAACCTGAAACATAAAATGAATGCAATTGTTGTTGTTAACTTGTTTATT
GCAGCTTATAATGGTTACAAATAAAGCAATAGCATCACAAATTTCACAAATAAAGCATTTTTTTCACTGC
ATTCTAGTTGTGGTTTGTCCAAACTCATCAATGTATCTTAACGCGTAAATTGTAAGCGTTAATATTTTGT
TAAAATTCGCGTTAAATTTTTGTTAAATCAGCTCATTTTTTAACCAATAGGCCGAAATCGGCAAAATCCC
TTATAAATCAAAAGAATAGACCGAGATAGGGT
[37 nt withheld, positions 2413-2449]
AAAGAACGTGGACTCCAACGTCAAAGG
[49 nt withheld, positions 2477-2525]
T
[91 nt withheld, positions 2527-2617]
G
[124 nt withheld, positions 2619-2742]
CAGGTGGCACTTTTCGGGGAAATGTGCGCGGAACCCCTATTTGTTTATTTTTCTAAATACATTCAAATAT
GTATCCGCTCATGAGACAATAACCCTGATAAATGCTTCAATAATATTGAAAAAGGAAGAGTCCTGAGGCG
GAAAGAACCAGCTGTGGAATGTGTGTCAGTTAGGGTGTGGAAAGTCCCCAGGCTCCCCAGCAGGCAGAAG
TATGCAAAGCATGCATCTCAATTAGTCAGCAACCAGGTGTGGAAAGTCCCCAGGCTCCCCAGCAGGCAGA
AGTATGCAAAGCATGCATCTCAATTAGTCAGCAACCATAGTCCCGCCCCTAACTCCGCCCATCCCGCCCC
TAACTCCGCCCAGTTCCGCCCATTCTCCGCCCCATGGCTGACTAATTTTTTTTATTTATGCAGAGGCCGA
GGCCGCCTCGGCCTCTGAGCTATTCCAGAAGTAGTGAGGAGGCTTTTTTGGAGGCCTAGGCTTTTGCAAA
GATCGATCAAGAGACAGGATGAGGATCGTTTCGCATGATTGAACAAGATGGATTGCACGCAGGTTCTCCG
GCCGCTTGGGTGGAGAGGCTATTCGGCTATGACTGGGCACAACAGACAATCGGCTGCTCTGATGCCGCCG
TGTTCCGGCTGTCAGCGCAGGGGCGCCCGGTTCTTTTTGTCAAGACCGACCTGTCCGGTGCCCTGAATGA
ACTGCAAGACGAGGCAGCGCGGCTATCGTGGCTGGCCACGACGGGCGTTCCTTGCGCAGCTGTGCTCGAC
GTTGTCACTGAAGCGGGAAGGGACTGGCTGCTATTGGGCGAAGTGCCGGGGCAGGATCTCCTGTCATCTC
ACCTTGCTCCTGCCGAGAAAGTATCCATCATGGCTGATGCAATGCGGCGGCTGCATACGCTTGATCCGGC
TACCTGCCCATTCGACCACCAAGCGAAACATCGCATCGAGCGAGCACGTACTCGGATGGAAGCCGGTCTT
GTCGATCAGGATGATCTGGACGAAGAGCATCAGGGGCTCGCGCCAGCCGAACTGTTCGCCAGGCTCAAGG
CGAGCATGCCCGACGGCGAGGATCTCGTCGTGACCCATGGCGATGCCTGCTTGCCGAATATCATGGTGGA
AAATGGCCGCTTTTCTGGATTCATCGACTGTGGCCGGCTGGGTGTGGCGGACCGCTATCAGGACATAGCG
TTGGCTACCCGTGATATTGCTGAAGAGCTTGGCGGCGAATGGGCTGACCGCTTCCTCGTGCTTTACGGTA
TCGCCGCTCCCGATTCGCAGCGCATCGCCTTCTATCGCCTTCTTGACGAGTTCTTCTGAGCGGGACTCTG
GGGTTCGAAATGACCGACCAAGCGACGCCCAACCTGCCATCACGAGATTTCGATTCCACCGCCGCCTTCT
ATGAAAGGTTGGGCTTCGGAATCGTTTTCCGGGACGCCGGCTGGATGATCCTCCAGCGCGGGGATCTCAT
GCTGGAGTTCTTCGCCCACCCTAGGGGGAGGCTAACTGAAACACGGAAGGAGACAATACCGGAAGGAACC
CGCGCTATGACGGCAATAAAAAGACAGAATAAAACGCACGGTGTTGGGTCGTTTGTTCATAAACGCGGGG
TTCGGTCCCAGGGCTGGCACTCTGTCGATACCCCACCGAGACCCCATTGGGGCCAATACGCCCGCGTTTC
TTCCTTTTCCCCACCCCACCCCCCAAGTTCGGGTGAAGGCCCAGGGCTCGCAGCCAACGTCGGGGCGGCA
GGCCCTGCCATAGCCTCAGGTTACTCATATATACTTTAGATTGATTTAAAACTTCATTTTTAATTTAAAA
GGATCTAGGTGAAGATCCTTTTTGATAATCTCATGACCAAAATCCCTTAACGTGAGTTTTCGTTCCACTG
AGCGTCAGACCCCGTAGAAAAGATCAAAGGATCTTCTTGAGATCCTTTTTTTCTGCGCGTAATCTGCTGC
TTGCAAACAAAAAAACCACCGCTACCAGCGGTGGTTTGTTTGCCGGATCAAGAGCTACCAACTCTTTTTC
CGAAGGTAACTGGCTTCAGCAGAGCGCAGATACCAAATACTGTTCTTCTAGTGTAGCCGTAGTTAGGCCA
CCACTTCAAGAACTCTGTAGCACCGCCTACATACCTCGCTCTGCTAATCCTGTTACCAGTGGCTGCTGCC
AGTGGCGATAAGTCGTGTCTTACCGGGTTGGACTCAAGACGATAGTTACCGGATAAGGCGCAGCGGTCGG
GCTGAACGGGGGGTTCGTGCACACAGCCCAGCTTGGAGCGAACGACCTACACCGAACTGAGATACCTACA
GCGTGAGCTATGAGAAAGCGCCACGCTTCCCGAAGGGAGAAAGGCGGACAGGTATCCGGTAAGCGGCAGG
GTCGGAACAGGAGAGCGCACGAGGGAGCTTCCAGGGGGAAACGCCTGGTATCTTTATAGTCCTGTCGGGT
TTCGCCACCTCTGACTTGAGCGTCGATTTTTGTGATGCTCGTCAGGGGGGCGGAGCCTATGGAAAAACGC
CAGCAACGCGGCCTTTTTACGGTTCCTGGCCTTTTGCTGGCCTTTTGCTCA
Features (pLannotate 1.2.2; 16 found; start..end, strand, type, name):
      1..51      +  rep_origin     RSF ori (fragment): Plasmids containing the RSF 1030 origin of replication can be propagated in E. coli cells that contain additional plasmids with compatible origins.
    119..422     +  enhancer       CMV enhancer: human cytomegalovirus immediate early enhancer
    423..626     +  promoter       CMV promoter: human cytomegalovirus (CMV) immediate early promoter
    671..1348    +  CDS            Skylan-NS: Skylan-NS is a photoswitchable green fluorescent protein published in 2016, derived from Lobophyllia hemprichii. It has moderate acid sensitivity.
   1349..1393    +  misc_feature   MCS (fragment): multiple cloning site
   1394..2026    +  CDS            CLTB (fragment): CLCB_HUMAN - Experimental evidence at protein level: Swiss-Prot protein existence level 1. Clathrin is the major protein of the polyhedral coat of coated pits and vesicles. From Homo sapiens (Human).
   2052..2136    +  CDS            large T antigen (fragment): large T antigen from SV40 (simian virus 40)
   2159..2280    +  polyA_signal   SV40 poly(A) signal: SV40 polyadenylation signal
   2314..2742    -  rep_origin     f1 ori (sequence partly withheld): f1 bacteriophage origin of replication; arrow indicates direction of (+) strand synthesis
   2769..2873    +  promoter       AmpR promoter: bla
   2875..3232    +  promoter       SV40 promoter: SV40 enhancer and early promoter
   3267..4061    +  CDS            NeoR/KanR: aminoglycoside phosphotransferase from Tn5; aph(3')-II (or nptII); confers resistance to neomycin, kanamycin, and G418 (Geneticin®)
   4082..4234    +  CDS            ble (fragment): BLE_KLEPN - Experimental evidence at protein level: Swiss-Prot protein existence level 1. Binding protein with a strong affinity to the bleomycin family of antibiotics. Binds to CL990; an antimitotic-antibiotic compound. From Klebsiella pneumoniae.
   4293..4340    +  polyA_signal   HSV TK poly(A) signal: herpes simplex virus thymidine kinase polyadenylation signal (Cole and Stacy, 1985)
   4431..4447    -  polyA_signal   bGH poly(A) signal (fragment): bovine growth hormone polyadenylation signal
   4669..5257    +  rep_origin     ori: high-copy-number ColE1/pMB1/pBR322/pUC origin of replication
