[The description below was written by a language model from this plasmid's Addgene catalogue record and pLannotate feature annotations shown in this document.]
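Description:
mGeos2-VEL-Clathrin-15 is a mammalian expression plasmid that produces human clathrin light chain B (CLTB) fused to the fluorescent protein mGeos2-VEL, so that clathrin-coated pits and vesicles can be seen in living or fixed cells. The sequenced record is about 5.3 kb. The fusion is driven by the human cytomegalovirus immediate-early enhancer and promoter. The fluorescent protein reading frame comes first, followed by a short stretch of residual multiple cloning site that acts as a linker, and then the CLTB coding sequence, which places the tag at the N-terminus of clathrin. An SV40 polyadenylation signal terminates the transcript. The automated annotation labels the fluorescent protein as Skylan-NS, a related photoswitchable green protein derived from Lobophyllia hemprichii. This most likely reflects sequence similarity within that protein family, and the catalogue identifies the tag as mGeos2-VEL. The record lists paired excitation and emission values of 503/569 nm and 514/581 nm, implying green and red spectral states, but it does not explain how the two states arise.

The backbone has the layout typical of N-terminal fluorescent protein fusion vectors. A high-copy ColE1/pUC-type origin supports propagation in E. coli, and an f1 origin is also present. A single Tn5 aminoglycoside phosphotransferase gene (NeoR/KanR) sits behind tandem bacterial (bla) and SV40 early promoters and ends in an HSV TK polyadenylation signal. It therefore confers kanamycin resistance in bacteria and G418 resistance in transfected mammalian cells, which allows stable lines to be selected. Small fragments annotated as RSF ori, large T antigen, ble and bGH poly(A) appear to be partial matches rather than functional elements. The plasmid is suited to transfection-based imaging of clathrin localization and dynamics.
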