Addgene plasmid #57544: mGeos2-VEL-Clathrin-15
Purpose: Localization: Clathrin Vesicles, Excitation: 503 / 569, Emission: 514 / 581
Depositing lab: Michael Davidson. Depositing organization: Florida State University, Tallahassee.
Backbone
  Vector backbone: mGeos2-VEL
  Backbone size w/o insert (bp): 4750
  Vector type: Mammalian Expression
  Selectable markers: Neomycin (select with G418)
Growth in bacteria
  Bacterial resistance: Kanamycin, 50 μg/mL
  Growth temperature: 37°C
  Growth strain: DH5alpha
  Copy number: High Copy
Gene/Insert
  Gene/Insert name: Clathrin (alt name: NM_001834.2)
  Species: H. sapiens (human)
  Entrez Gene: CLTB (a.k.a. LCB)
  Promoter: CMV
  Tag / fusion protein: mGeos2-VEL
  Cloning method: Unknown
  Sequencing primers: 5′ CMV-F; 3′ SV40pA-R
Terms and licenses: Academic/Nonprofit Terms; Industry Terms
Depositor comments: . Excitation = 503 / 569; Emission = 514 / 581
How to cite: mGeos2-VEL-Clathrin-15 was a gift from Michael Davidson (Addgene plasmid # 57544 ; http://n2t.net/addgene:57544 ; RRID:Addgene_57544)
