>Addgene plasmid #57544 | mGeos2-VEL-Clathrin-15 | depositor partial sequence | sequence record 88688 | insert sequence
CCCATCTAGTGACGTCAGATCCGCTAGCGCTACCGGTCGCCACCATGAGTGCGATTAAGCCAGACATGAA
GATCAAACTCCGTATGGAAGGCAACGTAAACGGGCACCACTTTGTGATCGACGGAGATGGTACAGGCAAG
CCTTTTGAGGGAAAACAGAGTATGGATCTTGAAGTCAAAGAGGGCGGACCTCTGCCTTTTGCCTTTGATA
TCCTGACCACTGCATTCCTGTACGGCAACAGGGTATTCGCCAAATATCCAGACAACATACAAGACTATTT
TAAGCAGTCGTTTCCTAAGGGGTATTCGTGGGAACGAAGCTTGACTTTCGAAGACGGGGGCATTTGCAAC
GCCAGAAACGACATAACAATGGAAGGGGACACTTTCTATAATAAAGTTCGATTTTATGGTACCAACTTTC
CCGCCAATGGTCCAGTTATGCAGAAGAAGACGCTGAAATGGGAGCCCTCCACTGAGAAAATGTATGTGCG
TGATGGAGTGCTGACGGGTGATGTAGAGATGGCTTTGTTGCTTGAAGGAAATGCCCATTACCGATGTGAC
TTCAGAACTACTTACAAAGCTAAGGAGAAGGGTGTCAAGTTACCAGGCGCCCACTTTGTGGACCACTGCA
TTGAGATTTTAAGCCATGACAAAGATTACAACAAGGTTAAGCTGTATGAGCATGCTGTTGCTCATTCTGG
ATTGCCTGACAATGCCAGACGATCCGGACTCAGATCTCGAGCTCAAGCTTCGAATTCTGCAGTCGACATG
GCTGATGACTTTGGCTTCTTCTCGTCGTCGGAGAGTGGTGCCCCGGAGGCGGCGGAGGAGGACCCGGCGG
CCGCCTTCCTGGCCCAGCAGGAGAGCGAGATTGCAGGCATAGAGAACGACGAGGGCTTCGGGGCACCTGC
CGGCAGCCATGCGGCCCCCGCACAGCCGGGCCCCACGAGTGGGGCTGGTTCTGAGGACATGGGGACCACA
GTCAATGGAGATGTGTTTCAGGAGGCCAACGGTCCTGCTGATGGCTACGCAGCCATTGCCCAGGCTGACA
GGCTGACCCAGGAGCCTGAGAGCATCCGCAAGTGGCGAGAGGAGCAGAGGAAACGGCTGCAAGAGCTGGA
TGCTGCATCTAAGGTCACGGAACAGGAATGGCGGGAGAAGGCCAAGAAGGACCTGGAGGAGTGGAACCAG
CGCCAGAGTGAACAAGTAGAGAAGAACAAGATCAACAACCGGGCATCCGAGGAGGCTTTCGTGAAGGAAT
CCAAGGAGGAGACCCCAGGCACAGAGTGGGAGAAGGTGGCCCAGCTATGTGACTTCAACCCCAAGAGCAG
CAAGCAGTGCAAAGATGTGTCCCGCCTGCGCTCGGTGCTCATGTCCCTGAAGCAGACGCCACTGTCCCGC
TAGGGATCCACCGGATCTAGATAACTGATCATAATCAGCCATACCACATTGTAGAGAAGCC
